>Addgene plasmid #117738 | pLX307 ARHGAP30 | addgene full sequence | sequence record 234952 | Addgene NGS Result
CTGCTGTGCCTTGGAATGCTAGTTGGAGTAATAAATCTCTGGAACAGATTTGGAATCACACGACCTGGAT
GGAGTGGGACAGAGAAATTAACAATTACACAAGCTTAATACACTCCTTAATTGAAGAATCGCAAAACCAG
CAAGAAAAGAATGAACAAGAATTATTGGAATTAGATAAATGGGCAAGTTTGTGGAATTGGTTTAACATAA
CAAATTGGCTGTGGTATATAAAATTATTCATAATGATAGTAGGAGGCTTGGTAGGTTTAAGAATAGTTTT
TGCTGTACTTTCTATAGTGAATAGAGTTAGGCAGGGATATTCACCATTATCGTTTCAGACCCACCTCCCA
ACCCCGAGGGGACCCATGCATTGCATCTCAATTAGTCAGCAACCAGGTGTGGAAAGTCCCCAGGCTCCCC
AGCAGGCAGAAGTATGCAAAGCATGCGTCTCAATTAGTCAGCAACCATAGTCCCGCCCCTAACTCCGCCC
ATCCCGCCCCTAACTCCGCCCAGTTCCGCCCATTCTCCGCCCCATGGCTGACTAATTTTTTTTATTTATG
CAGAGGCCGAGGCCGCCTCGGCCTCTGAGCTATTCCAGAAGTAGTGAGGAGGCTTTTTTGGAGGCCTAGG
CTTTTGCAAAAAGCTTTCTAGAGGTACCACCGGAGCTTACCATGACCGAGTACAAGCCCACGGTGCGCCT
CGCCACCCGCGACGACGTCCCCAGGGCCGTACGCACCCTCGCCGCCGCGTTCGCCGACTACCCCGCCACG
CGCCACACCGTCGATCCGGACCGCCACATCGAGCGGGTCACCGAGCTGCAAGAACTCTTCCTCACGCGCG
TCGGGCTCGACATCGGCAAGGTGTGGGTCGCGGACGACGGCGCCGCCGTGGCGGTCTGGACCACGCCGGA
GAGCGTCGAAGCGGGGGCGGTGTTCGCCGAGATCGGCCCGCGCATGGCCGAGTTGAGCGGTTCCCGGCTG
GCCGCGCAGCAACAGATGGAAGGCCTCCTGGCGCCGCACCGGCCCAAGGAGCCCGCGTGGTTCCTGGCCA
CCGTCGGCGTCTCGCCCGACCACCAGGGCAAGGGTCTGGGCAGCGCCGTCGTGCTCCCCGGAGTGGAGGC
GGCCGAGCGCGCCGGGGTGCCCGCCTTCCTGGAGACCTCCGCGCCCCGCAACCTCCCCTTCTACGAGCGG
CTCGGCTTCACCGTCACCGCCGACGTCGAGGTGCCCGAAGGACCGCGCACCTGGTGCATGACCCGCAAGC
CCGGTGCCAGTTAACGAATTCTAGATCTTGAGACAAATGGCAGTATTCATCCACAATTTTAAAAGAAAAG
GGGGGATTGGGGGGTACAGTGCAGGGGAAAGAATAGTAGACATAATAGCAACAGACATACAAACTAAAGA
ATTACAAAAACAAATTACAAAAATTCAAAATTTTCGGGTTTATTACAGGGACAGCAGAGATCCACTTTGG
CGCCGGCTCGAGGCCTGCAGGTGCAAAGATGGATAAAGTTTTAAACAGAGAGGAATCTTTGCAGCTAATG
GACCTTCTAGGTCTTGAAAGGAGTGGGAATTGGCTCCGGTGCCCGTCAGTGGGCAGAGCGCACATCGCCC
ACAGTCCCCGAGAAGTTGGGGGGAGGGGTCGGCAATTGAACCGGTGCCTAGAGAAGGTGGCGCGGGGTAA
ACTGGGAAAGTGATGTCGTGTACTGGCTCCGCCTTTTTCCCGAGGGTGGGGGAGAACCGTATATAAGTGC
AGTAGTCGCCGTGAACGTTCTTTTTCGCAACGGGTTTGCCGCCAGAACACAGGTAAGTGCCGTGTGTGGT
TCCCGCGGGCCTGGCCTCTTTACGGGTTATGGCCCTTGCGTGCCTTGAATTACTTCCACCTGGCTGCAGT
ACGTGATTCTTGATCCCGAGCTTCGGGTTGGAAGTGGGTGGGAGAGTTCGAGGCCTTGCGCTTAAGGAGC
CCCTTCGCCTCGTGCTTGAGTTGAGGCCTGGCCTGGGCGCTGGGGCCGCCGCGTGCGAATCTGGTGGCAC
CTTCGCGCCTGTCTCGCTGCTTTCGATAAGTCTCTAGCCATTTAAAATTTTTGATGACCTGCTGCGACGC
TTTTTTTCTGGCAAGATAGTCTTGTAAATGCGGGCCAAGATCTGCACACTGGTATTTCGGTTTTTGGGGC
CGCGGGCGGCGACGGGGCCCGTGCGTCCCAGCGCACATGTTCGGCGAGGCGGGGCCTGCGAGCGCGGCCA
CCGAGAATCGGACGGGGGTAGTCTCAAGCTGGCCGGCCTGCTCTGGTGCCTGGCCTCGCGCCGCCGTGTA
TCGCCCCGCCCTGGGCGGCAAGGCTGGCCCGGTCGGCACCAGTTGCGTGAGCGGAAAGATGGCCGCTTCC
CGGCCCTGCTGCAGGGAGCTCAAAATGGAGGACGCGGCGCTCGGGAGAGCGGGCGGGTGAGTCACCCACA
CAAAGGAAAAGGGCCTTTCCGTCCTCAGCCGTCGCTTCATGTGACTCCACGGAGTACCGGGCGCCGTCCA
GGCACCTCGATTAGTTCTCGAGCTTTTGGAGTACGTCGTCTTTAGGTTGGGGGGAGGGGTTTTATGCGAT
GGAGTTTCCCCACACTGAGTGGGTGGAGACTGAAGTTAGGCCAGCTTGGCACTTGATGTAATTCTCCTTG
GAATTTGCCCTTTTTGAGTTTGGATCTTGGTTCATTCTCAAGCCTCAGACAGTGGTTCAAAGTTTTTTTC
TTCCATTTCAGGTGTCGTGAGGCTAGCATCGATTGATCAACAAGTTTGTACAAAAAAGTTGGCACCATGA
AGTCTCGGCAGAAAGGAAAGAAGAAGGGCAGCGCAAAGGAGCGGGTTTTTGGGTGCGACTTGCAGGAGCA
CCTGCAGCACTCAGGCCAGGAGGTGCCCCAGGTGCTAAAGAGCTGTGCAGAATTTGTGGAGGAGTATGGA
GTGGTGGATGGGATCTACCGCCTCTCAGGGGTCTCCTCCAACATCCAGAAGCTTCGGCAGGAATTTGAGT
CAGAGCGGAAGCCAGACCTGCGTCGGGATGTTTACCTCCAAGACATTCACTGCGTCTCCTCCCTGTGCAA
GGCCTATTTCAGAGAACTGCCGGATCCCCTGCTCACTTACCGGCTCTATGACAAGTTTGCTGAGGCTGTA
GGAGTGCAATTGGAACCTGAGCGCTTGGTCAAGATCCTAGAGGTGCTTCGGGAACTCCCTGTCCCAAACT
ACAGGACCCTGGAGTTCCTCATGAGGCACTTGGTACACATGGCCTCATTCAGTGCCCAGACCAACATGCA
TGCTCGCAACCTGGCCATCGTGTGGGCTCCCAACCTGCTGAGGTCTAAGGACATAGAGGCCTCAGGCTTC
AATGGGACAGCGGCCTTCATGGAGGTGCGGGTACAATCCATCGTCGTGGAGTTCATCCTCACACACGTGG
ACCAGCTCTTTGGGGGTGCTGCCCTCTCTGGTGGTGAGGTGGAGAGTGGGTGGCGATCGCTTCCAGGGAC
CCGGGCATCAGGCAGCCCCGAGGACCTTATGCCCAGGCCACTGCCTTATCACCTGCCTAGCATACTGCAG
GCTGGCGATGGACCCCCACAGATGCGGCCCTACCATACTATCATCGAGATTGCAGAGCACAAGAGGAAGG
GGTCTTTGAAGGTCAGGAAGTGGAGGTCTATCTTCAATTTAGGTCGCTCTGGCCATGAGACTAAGCGTAA
ACTTCCACGGGGGGCTGAGGACAGGGAGGATAAATCCAACAAGGGGACACTGCGGCCAGCCAAAAGCATG
GACTCACTGAGTGCTGCAGCTGGGGCCAGTGATGAGCCAGAGGGGCTGGTGGGGCCCAGCAGCCCCCGGC
CAAGCCCATTGCTGCCTGAGAGCTTGGAGAACGATTCTATAGAGGCAGCAGAGGGTGAACAGGAGCCTGA
GGCAGAAGCACTGGGTGGCACAAACTCTGAACCAGGCACACCACGAGCTGGGCGGTCAGCCATCCGGGCT
GGGGGCAGCAGCCGTGCAGAACGCTGTGCTGGTGTCCACATCTCAGACCCCTACAATGTCAACCTCCCGC
TACACATCACCTCTATCCTCAGTGTGCCCCCGAACATCATCTCTAACGTTTCCTTGGCCAGGCTCACCCG
TGGCCTTGAGTGCCCTGCTCTACAGCACCGGCCAAGCCCTGCCTCTGGCCCTGGCCCTGGCCCTGGCCTT
GGCCCTGGCCCCCCAGATGAAAAGTTGGAAGCAAGTCCAGCCTCAAGTCCCCTGGCAGACTCAGGCCCAG
ACGACTTGGCTCCTGCCCTGGAGGACTCGCTGTCCCAGGAGGTGCAGGACTCCTTCTCCTTCCTAGAGGA
CTCAAGCAGCTCAGAACCTGAGTGGGTGGGGGCAGAGGATGGGGAGGTGGCCCAGGCAGAAGCAGCAGGA
GCAGCCTTCTCCCCTGGGGAGGACGACCCTGGGATGGGCTACCTGGAGGAGCTCCTGGGAGTTGGGCCTC
AGGTGGAGGAGTTCTCTGTGGAGCCACCCCTGGATGACCTGTCTCTGGATGAGGCACAGTTTGTCTTGGC
CCCCAGCTGCTGTTCCCTGGACTCCGCTGGCCCCAGGCCTGAAGTTGAGGAGGAAAATGGGGAGGAAGTT
TTCCTGAGTGCCTATGATGACCTAAGTCCCCTTCTGGGACCTAAACCCCCAATCTGGAAGGGTTCAGGGA
GTCTGGAGGGAGAGGCAGCAGGATGTGGAAGGCAGGCTCTGGGACAGGGTGGGGAAGAGCAGGCATGCTG
GGAAGTTGGGGAGGACAAGCAGGCTGAGCCTGGAGGCAGGCTAGACATCAGGGAAGAGGCAGAGGGAAGT
CCAGAGACCAAGGTGGAGGCTGGAAAGGCCAGTGAGGATAGAGGGGAGGCTGGGGGAAGCCAAGAGACAA
AAGTCAGATTGAGAGAAGGGAGTAGGGAAGAGACAGAGGCCAAGGAAGAGAAGTCCAAAGGTCAGAAGAA
GGCTGACAGTATGGAGGCTAAAGGTGTGGAGGAACCAGGAGGAGATGAGTATACAGATGAGAAGGAAAAA
GAAATTGAGAGAGAAGAGGATGAACAAAGAGAGGAAGCCCAGGTAGAAGCTGGAAGGGACCTAGAGCAAG
GGGCCCAGGAAGATCAAGTTGCTGAGGAGAAATGGGAAGTTGTACAGAAACAAGAGGCTGAGGGAGTCAG
AGAGGATGAGGACAAAGGACAGAGGGAGAAGGGGTACCATGAAGCAAGAAAAGACCAAGGAGATGGTGAA
GACAGCAGAAGCCCAGAAGCAGCAACTGAAGGAGGAGCAGGGGAGGTCAGCAAGGAACGGGAGAGTGGGG
ATGGAGAGGCTGAGGGAGACCAGAGGGCTGGAGGGTACTATTTAGAAGAGGACACCCTCTCTGAAGGTTC
AGGTGTAGCGTCCCTGGAGGTTGACTGTGCCAAAGAGGGCAATCCTCACTCTTCTGAGATGGAAGAGGTA
GCCCCACAGCCACCTCAGCCAGAGGAGATGGAGCCTGAGGGGCAGCCCAGTCCAGACGGCTGTCTATGCC
CCTGTTCTCTTGGCCTGGGTGGCGTGGGCATGCGTCTAGCTTCCACTCTGGTTCAGGTCCAACAGGTCCG
CTCTGTGCCTGTGGTGCCCCCCAAGCCACAGTTTGCCAAGATGCCCAGTGCAATGTGTAGCAAGATTCAT
GTGGCACCTGCAAATCCATGCCCGAGGCCTGGCCGGCTTGATGGGACTCCTGGAGAAAGGGCTTGGGGGT
CCCGAGCTTCTCGATCCTCTTGGAGGAATGGGGGTAGTCTTTCCTTTGATGCTGCTGTGGCCCTAGCCCG
GGACCGCCAAAGGACTGAGGCTCAAGGAGTTCGGCGAACCCAGACCTGTACTGAGGGTGGGGATTACTGC
CTCATCCCCAGAACCTCCCCTTGTAGCATGATCTCTGCCCATTCTCCTCGGCCCCTTAGCTGCCTGGAGC
TCCCATCTGAAGGTGCAGAAGGGTCTGGATCCCGGAGTCGTCTTAGTCTGCCCCCCAGAGAACCCCAGGT
TCCTGACCCCCTGTTGTCCTCTCAGCGCAGGTCATATGCATTTGAAACACAGGCTAACCCTGGGAAAGGT
GAAGGACTGTGCCCAACTTTCTTGTACAAAGTGGTTGATATCGGTAAGCCTATCCCTAACCCTCTCCTCG
GTCTCGATTCTACGTAGTAATGAACTAGTACCGGTTAAGTCGACAATCAACGCGTTAAGTCGACAATCAA
CCTCTGGATTACAAAATTTGTGAAAGATTGACTGGTATTCTTAACTATGTTGCTCCTTTTACGCTATGTG
GATACGCTGCTTTAATGCCTTTGTATCATGCTATTGCTTCCCGTATGGCTTTCATTTTCTCCTCCTTGTA
TAAATCCTGGTTGCTGTCTCTTTATGAGGAGTTGTGGCCCGTTGTCAGGCAACGTGGCGTGGTGTGCACT
GTGTTTGCTGACGCAACCCCCACTGGTTGGGGCATTGCCACCACCTGTCAGCTCCTTTCCGGGACTTTCG
CTTTCCCCCTCCCTATTGCCACGGCGGAACTCATCGCCGCCTGCCTTGCCCGCTGCTGGACAGGGGCTCG
GCTGTTGGGCACTGACAATTCCGTGGTGTTGTCGGGGAAATCATCGTCCTTTCCTTGGCTGCTCGCCTGT
GTTGCCACCTGGATTCTGCGCGGGACGTCCTTCTGCTACGTCCCTTCGGCCCTCAATCCAGCGGACCTTC
CTTCCCGCGGCCTGCTGCCGGCTCTGCGGCCTCTTCCGCGTCTTCGCCTTCGCCCTCAGACGAGTCGGAT
CTCCCTTTGGGCCGCCTCCCCGCGTCGACTTTAAGACCAATGACTTACAAGGCAGCTGTAGATCTTAGCC
ACTTTTTAAAAGAAAAGGGGGGACTGGAAGGGCTAATTCACTCCCAACGAAGACAAGATCTGCTTTTTGC
TTGTACTGGGTCTCTCTGGTTAGACCAGATCTGAGCCTGGGAGCTCTCTGGCTAACTAGGGAACCCACTG
CTTAAGCCTCAATAAAGCTTGCCTTGAGTGCTTCAAGTAGTGTGTGCCCGTCTGTTGTGTGACTCTGGTA
ACTAGAGATCCCTCAGACCCTTTTAGTCAGTGTGGAAAATCTCTAGCAGTACGTATAGTAGTTCATGTCA
TCTTATTATTCAGTATTTATAACTTGCAAAGAAATGAATATCAGAGAGTGAGAGGAACTTGTTTATTGCA
GCTTATAATGGTTACAAATAAAGCAATAGCATCACAAATTTCACAAATAAAGCATTTTTTTCACTGCATT
CTAGTTGTGGTTTGTCCAAACTCATCAATGTATCTTATCATGTCTGGCTCTAGCTATCCCGCCCCTAACT
CCGCCCATCCCGCCCCTAACTCCGCCCAGTTCCGCCCATTCTCCGCCCCATGGCTGACTAATTTTTTTTA
TTTATGCAGAGGCCGAGGCCGCCTCGGCCTCTGAGCTATTCCAGAAGTAGTGAGGAGGCTTTTTTGGAGG
CCTAGGGACGTACCCAATTCGCCCTATAGTGAGTCGTATTACGCGCGCTCACTGGCCGTCGTTTTACAAC
GTCGTGACTGGGAAAACCCTGGCGTTACCCAACTTAATCGCCTTGCAGCACATCCCCCTTTCGCCAGCTG
GCGTAATAGCGAAGAGGCCCGCACCGATCGCCCTTCCCAACAGTTGCGCAGCCTGAATGGCGAATGGG
[124 nt withheld, positions 7699-7822]
C
[91 nt withheld, positions 7824-7914]
A
[49 nt withheld, positions 7916-7964]
CCTTTGACGTTGGAGTCCACGTTCTTT
[37 nt withheld, positions 7992-8028]
ACCCTATCTCGGTCTATTCTTTTGATTTATAAGGGATTTTGCCGATTTCGGCCTATTGGTTAAAAAATGA
GCTGATTTAACAAAAATTTAACGCGAATTTTAACAAAATATTAACGCTTACAATTTAGGTGGCACTTTTC
GGGGAAATGTGCGCGGAACCCCTATTTGTTTATTTTTCTAAATACATTCAAATATGTATCCGCTCATGAG
ACAATAACCCTGATAAATGCTTCAATAATATTGAAAAAGGAAGAGTATGAGTATTCAACATTTCCGTGTC
GCCCTTATTCCCTTTTTTGCGGCATTTTGCCTTCCTGTTTTTGCTCACCCAGAAACGCTGGTGAAAGTAA
AAGATGCTGAAGATCAGTTGGGTGCACGAGTGGGTTACATCGAACTGGATCTCAACAGCGGTAAGATCCT
TGAGAGTTTTCGCCCCGAAGAACGTTTTCCAATGATGAGCACTTTTAAAGTTCTGCTATGTGGCGCGGTA
TTATCCCGTATTGACGCCGGGCAAGAGCAACTCGGTCGCCGCATACACTATTCTCAGAATGACTTGGTTG
AGTACTCACCAGTCACAGAAAAGCATCTTACGGATGGCATGACAGTAAGAGAATTATGCAGTGCTGCCAT
AACCATGAGTGATAACACTGCGGCCAACTTACTTCTGACAACGATCGGAGGACCGAAGGAGCTAACCGCT
TTTTTGCACAACATGGGGGATCATGTAACTCGCCTTGATCGTTGGGAACCGGAGCTGAATGAAGCCATAC
CAAACGACGAGCGTGACACCACGATGCCTGTAGCAATGGCAACAACGTTGCGCAAACTATTAACTGGCGA
ACTACTTACTCTAGCTTCCCGGCAACAATTAATAGACTGGATGGAGGCGGATAAAGTTGCAGGACCACTT
CTGCGCTCGGCCCTTCCGGCTGGCTGGTTTATTGCTGATAAATCTGGAGCCGGTGAGCGTGGGTCTCGCG
GTATCATTGCAGCACTGGGGCCAGATGGTAAGCCCTCCCGTATCGTAGTTATCTACACGACGGGGAGTCA
GGCAACTATGGATGAACGAAATAGACAGATCGCTGAGATAGGTGCCTCACTGATTAAGCATTGGTAACTG
TCAGACCAAGTTTACTCATATATACTTTAGATTGATTTAAAACTTCATTTTTAATTTAAAAGGATCTAGG
TGAAGATCCTTTTTGATAATCTCATGACCAAAATCCCTTAACGTGAGTTTTCGTTCCACTGAGCGTCAGA
CCCCGTAGAAAAGATCAAAGGATCTTCTTGAGATCCTTTTTTTCTGCGCGTAATCTGCTGCTTGCAAACA
AAAAAACCACCGCTACCAGCGGTGGTTTGTTTGCCGGATCAAGAGCTACCAACTCTTTTTCCGAAGGTAA
CTGGCTTCAGCAGAGCGCAGATACCAAATACTGTTCTTCTAGTGTAGCCGTAGTTAGGCCACCACTTCAA
GAACTCTGTAGCACCGCCTACATACCTCGCTCTGCTAATCCTGTTACCAGTGGCTGCTGCCAGTGGCGAT
AAGTCGTGTCTTACCGGGTTGGACTCAAGACGATAGTTACCGGATAAGGCGCAGCGGTCGGGCTGAACGG
GGGGTTCGTGCACACAGCCCAGCTTGGAGCGAACGACCTACACCGAACTGAGATACCTACAGCGTGAGCT
ATGAGAAAGCGCCACGCTTCCCGAAGGGAGAAAGGCGGACAGGTATCCGGTAAGCGGCAGGGTCGGAACA
GGAGAGCGCACGAGGGAGCTTCCAGGGGGAAACGCCTGGTATCTTTATAGTCCTGTCGGGTTTCGCCACC
TCTGACTTGAGCGTCGATTTTTGTGATGCTCGTCAGGGGGGCGGAGCCTATGGAAAAACGCCAGCAACGC
GGCCTTTTTACGGTTCCTGGCCTTTTGCTGGCCTTTTGCTCACATGTTCTTTCCTGCGTTATCCCCTGAT
TCTGTGGATAACCGTATTACCGCCTTTGAGTGAGCTGATACCGCTCGCCGCAGCCGAACGACCGAGCGCA
GCGAGTCAGTGAGCGAGGAAGCGGAAGAGCGCCCAATACGCAAACCGCCTCTCCCCGCGCGTTGGCCGAT
TCATTAATGCAGCTGGCACGACAGGTTTCCCGACTGGAAAGCGGGCAGTGAGCGCAACGCAATTAATGTG
AGTTAGCTCACTCATTAGGCACCCCAGGCTTTACACTTTATGCTTCCGGCTCGTATGTTGTGTGGAATTG
TGAGCGGATAACAATTTCACACAGGAAACAGCTATGACCATGATTACGCCAAGCGCGCAATTAACCCTCA
CTAAAGGGAACAAAAGCTGGAGCTGCAAGCTTAATGTAGTCTTATGCAATACTCTTGTAGTCTTGCAACA
TGGTAACGATGAGTTAGCAACATGCCTTACAAGGAGAGAAAAAGCACCGTGCATGCCGATTGGTGGAAGT
AAGGTGGTACGATCGTGCCTTATTAGGAAGGCAACAGACGGGTCTGACATGGATTGGACGAACCACTGAA
TTGCCGCATTGCAGAGATATTGTATTTAAGTGCCTAGCTCGATACATAAACGGGTCTCTCTGGTTAGACC
AGATCTGAGCCTGGGAGCTCTCTGGCTAACTAGGGAACCCACTGCTTAAGCCTCAATAAAGCTTGCCTTG
AGTGCTTCAAGTAGTGTGTGCCCGTCTGTTGTGTGACTCTGGTAACTAGAGATCCCTCAGACCCTTTTAG
TCAGTGTGGAAAATCTCTAGCAGTGGCGCCCGAACAGGGACTTGAAAGCGAAAGGGAAACCAGAGGAGCT
CTCTCGACGCAGGACTCGGCTTGCTGAAGCGCGCACGGCAAGAGGCGAGGGGCGGCGACTGGTGAGTACG
CCAAAAATTTTGACTAGCGGAGGCTAGAAGGAGAGAGATGGGTGCGAGAGCGTCAGTATTAAGCGGGGGA
GAATTAGATCGCGATGGGAAAAAATTCGGTTAAGGCCAGGGGGAAAGAAAAAATATAAATTAAAACATAT
AGTATGGGCAAGCAGGGAGCTAGAACGATTCGCAGTTAATCCTGGCCTGTTAGAAACATCAGAAGGCTGT
AGACAAATACTGGGACAGCTACAACCATCCCTTCAGACAGGATCAGAAGAACTTAGATCATTATATAATA
CAGTAGCAACCCTCTATTGTGTGCATCAAAGGATAGAGATAAAAGACACCAAGGAAGCTTTAGACAAGAT
AGAGGAAGAGCAAAACAAAAGTAAGACCACCGCACAGCAAGCGGCCGCTGATCTTCAGACCTGGAGGAGG
AGATATGAGGGACAATTGGAGAAGTGAATTATATAAATATAAAGTAGTAAAAATTGAACCATTAGGAGTA
GCACCCACCAAGGCAAAGAGAAGAGTGGTGCAGAGAGAAAAAAGAGCAGTGGGAATAGGAGCTTTGTTCC
TTGGGTTCTTGGGAGCAGCAGGAAGCACTATGGGCGCAGCGTCAATGACGCTGACGGTACAGGCCAGACA
ATTATTGTCTGGTATAGTGCAGCAGCAGAACAATTTGCTGAGGGCTATTGAGGCGCAACAGCATCTGTTG
CAACTCACAGTCTGGGGCATCAAGCAGCTCCAGGCAAGAATCCTGGCTGTGGAAAGATACCTAAAGGATC
AACAGCTCCTGGGGATTTGGGGTTGCTCTGGAAAACTCATTTGCACCA
Features (pLannotate 1.2.2; 33 found; start..end, strand, type, name):
      3..365     +  CDS            env (fragment): ENV_HV1H2 - Experimental evidence at protein level: Swiss-Prot protein existence level 1. [Transmembrane protein gp41]: Acts as a class I viral fusion protein. Under the current model, the protein has at least 3 conformational states: pre-fusion native state, pre-hairpin intermediate state, and post-fusion hairpin state. During fusion of viral and target intracellular membranes, the coiled coil regions (heptad repeats) assume a trimer-of-hairpins structure, positioning the fusion peptide in close proximity to the C-terminal region of the ectodomain. The formation of this structure appears to d
    372..395     +  promoter       SV40 promoter (fragment): SV40 early promoter
    396..467     +  promoter       SV40 promoter (fragment): SV40 enhancer and early promoter
    491..626     +  rep_origin     SV40 ori: SV40 origin of replication
    672..1268    +  CDS            PuroR (fragment): puromycin N-acetyltransferase; pac from Streptomyces; confers resistance to puromycin
   1317..1434    +  misc_feature   cPPT/CTS: central polypurine tract and central termination sequence of HIV-1
   1499..1565    +  CDS            small t antigen (fragment): SV40 (simian virus 40) small t antigen
   1572..2750    +  promoter       EF-1α promoter: strong constitutive promoter for human elongation factor EF-1α
   2771..2788    +  protein_bind   attB1 (fragment): mutant version of attB; core recombination site for the Gateway® BP reaction BP Clonase™
   2797..6099    +  CDS            ARHGAP30: RHG30_HUMAN - Experimental evidence at protein level: Swiss-Prot protein existence level 1. GTPase-activating protein (GAP) for RAC1 and RHOA, but not for CDC42. From Homo sapiens (Human).
   6102..6125    -  protein_bind   attB2: mutant version of attB; recombination site for the Gateway® BP reaction BP Clonase™
   6133..6174    +  CDS            V5 tag: epitope tag from simian virus 5
   6225..6813    +  misc_feature   WPRE: woodchuck hepatitis virus posttranscriptional regulatory element
   6864..6883    +  misc_feature   cPPT/CTS (fragment): central polypurine tract and central termination sequence of HIV-1
   6885..7118    +  LTR            3' LTR (ΔU3): self-inactivating 3' long terminal repeat (LTR) from HIV-1
   7196..7317    +  polyA_signal   SV40 poly(A) signal: SV40 polyadenylation signal
   7357..7492    +  rep_origin     SV40 ori: SV40 origin of replication
   7513..7531    -  promoter       T7 promoter: promoter for bacteriophage T7 RNA polymerase
   7539..7694    +  CDS            lacZα (fragment): LacZα fragment of β-galactosidase; lacZ fragment
   7699..8127    +  rep_origin     f1 ori (sequence partly withheld): f1 bacteriophage origin of replication; arrow indicates direction of (+) strand synthesis
   8180..8284    +  promoter       AmpR promoter: bla
   8285..9145    +  CDS            AmpR: β-lactamase; bla; confers resistance to ampicillin, carbenicillin, and related antibiotics
   9316..9904    +  rep_origin     ori: high-copy-number ColE1/pMB1/pBR322/pUC origin of replication
  10087..10179   +  CDS            lacI (fragment): lac repressor; lacI; The lac repressor binds to the lac operator to inhibit transcription in E. coli. This inhibition can be relieved by adding lactose or isopropyl-β-D-thiogalactopyranoside (IPTG).
  10192..10213   +  protein_bind   CAP binding site: CAP binding activates transcription in the presence of cAMP. E. coli catabolite activator protein
  10228..10258   +  promoter       lac promoter: promoter for the E. coli lac operon
  10262..10284   +  protein_bind   lac operator (fragment): The lac repressor binds to the lac operator to inhibit transcription in E. coli. This inhibition can be relieved by adding lactose or isopropyl-β-D-thiogalactopyranoside (IPTG). lac repressor encoded by lacI
  10327..10345   +  promoter       T3 promoter: promoter for bacteriophage T3 RNA polymerase
  10373..10599   +  promoter       RSV promoter: Rous sarcoma virus enhancer/promoter
  10600..10780   +  LTR            5' LTR (truncated): truncated 5' long terminal repeat (LTR) from HIV-1
  10827..10952   +  misc_feature   HIV-1 Ψ: packaging signal of human immunodeficiency virus type 1
  10936..11299   +  CDS            HIV-1 gag (fragment): gag protein from human immunodeficiency virus 1; gag
  11445..11678   +  misc_feature   RRE: The Rev response element (RRE) of HIV-1 allows for Rev-dependent mRNA export from the nucleus to the cytoplasm.
