[The description below was written by a language model from this plasmid's Addgene catalogue record and pLannotate feature annotations shown in this document.]
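Description:
pLX307 ARHGAP30 is an 11.7 kb lentiviral mammalian expression plasmid built on the Broad Institute pLX307 backbone and carrying the human ARHGAP30 open reading frame, which encodes a GTPase-activating protein for RAC1 and RHOA. The roughly 3.3 kb ORF was introduced by Gateway recombination and is flanked by attB1 and attB2 sites. It sits downstream of the strong constitutive EF-1α promoter and is followed by a backbone-encoded C-terminal V5 epitope tag for detecting the protein. A WPRE after the tag enhances transcript stability and expression.

The viral portion has a third-generation, self-inactivating layout. An RSV promoter drives a truncated HIV-1 5' LTR, followed by the Ψ packaging signal with a partial gag fragment, the RRE for Rev-dependent nuclear export of the genomic RNA, and a cPPT/CTS element that aids nuclear import. A ΔU3 3' LTR prevents LTR-driven transcription after integration. Within the proviral region, upstream of the EF-1α cassette, an SV40 early promoter drives the puromycin N-acetyltransferase gene, so that transduced or transfected mammalian cells can be selected with puromycin. An SV40 poly(A) signal lies downstream of the 3' LTR. The bacterial portion carries the high-copy ColE1/pUC origin, an ampicillin resistance gene and an f1 origin, along with residual lac, T7 and T3 elements from the cloning backbone.

The construct is recorded simply as an ORF expression vector. It would be packaged into lentiviral particles with helper plasmids to give stable, selectable overexpression of V5-tagged ARHGAP30 in mammalian cells, and it was deposited in connection with a study of urothelial carcinoma progression.
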