Addgene plasmid #117738: pLX307 ARHGAP30
Purpose: Open reading frame vector encoding ARHGAP30
Depositing lab: William Hahn. Depositing organization: Dana-Farber Cancer Institute. Publication: MCL1 and DEDD promote urothelial carcinoma progression. Hong AL, Guerriero JL, Doshi MB, Kynnap BD, Kim WJ, Schinzel AC, Modiste R, Schlauch AJ, Adam RM, Kwiatkowski DJ, Beroukhim R, Letai A, Rosenberg JE, Hahn WC. Mol Cancer Res. 2019 Feb 18. pii: 1541-7786.MCR-18-0963. doi: 10.1158/1541-7786.MCR-18-0963. PubMed 30777879.
Backbone
  Vector backbone: pLX307
  Backbone manufacturer: Broad Institute
  Total vector size (bp): 11716
  Vector type: Mammalian Expression, Lentiviral
  Selectable markers: Puromycin
Growth in bacteria
  Bacterial resistance: Ampicillin, 100 μg/mL
  Growth temperature: 30°C
  Growth strain: NEB Stable
  Copy number: High Copy
Gene/Insert
  Gene/Insert name: ARHGAP30
  Species: H. sapiens (human)
  Insert size (bp): 3302
  Entrez Gene: ARHGAP30
  Promoter: EF1a
  Tag / fusion protein: V5 (C terminal on backbone)
  Cloning method: Gateway Cloning
  Sequencing primers: 5′ EF1a-F; 3′ WPRE-R
Terms and licenses: Academic/Nonprofit Terms; Industry Terms: Not Available to Industry
How to cite: pLX307 ARHGAP30 was a gift from William Hahn (Addgene plasmid # 117738 ; http://n2t.net/addgene:117738 ; RRID:Addgene_117738)
